Addgene plasmid #146905: pAc5.1B-lambdaN-HA-DmCup_1-779-Y342AL347A_M
Purpose: Insect Expression of DmCup_1-779-Y342AL347A
Depositing lab: Elisa Izaurralde. Depositing organization: Max Planck Institute for Developmental Biology. Publication: CUP promotes deadenylation and inhibits decapping of mRNA targets. Igreja C, Izaurralde E. Genes Dev. 2011 Sep 15;25(18):1955-67. doi: 10.1101/gad.17136311. PubMed 21937713.
Backbone
  Vector backbone: Unknown
  Vector type: Insect Expression
Growth in bacteria
  Bacterial resistance: Ampicillin, 100 μg/mL
  Growth temperature: 37°C
  Growth strain: DH5alpha
  Copy number: Low Copy
Gene/Insert
  Gene/Insert name: DmCup_1-779-Y342AL347A
  Species: D. melanogaster (fly)
  Entrez Gene: cup (a.k.a. Dmel_CG11181, CG11181, CUP, Cup, DmCup, Dmel\CG11181, fs(1)cup, fs(2)cup, i239)
  Cloning method: Unknown
Terms and licenses: Academic/Nonprofit Terms; Industry Terms: Not Available to Industry
Depositor comments: Sequence according to the sequence given by NCBI: AF004917.1 Plasmids from this collection were made available to the research community and donated after the lab closed. Please note that the sequence provided by the depositing laboratory may be theoretical/predicted or based on Sanger sequencing results. There may be discrepancies between sequencing results obtained by Addgene and the depositor sequence. If an Addgene verified sequence is not available, please contact before placing your order to request that our lab fully sequence the plasmid.
How to cite: pAc5.1B-lambdaN-HA-DmCup_1-779-Y342AL347A_M was a gift from Elisa Izaurralde (Addgene plasmid # 146905 ; http://n2t.net/addgene:146905 ; RRID:Addgene_146905)
