[The description below was written by a language model from this plasmid's Addgene catalogue record and pLannotate feature annotations shown in this document.]
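Description:
pAc5.1B-lambdaN-HA-DmCup_1-779-Y342AL347A_M is a 7.8 kb insect expression plasmid for producing a tagged, mutated fragment of the Drosophila melanogaster protein Cup in fly cells. The catalogue lists the backbone as unknown, although the name and the annotated parts point to a pAc5.1B-type vector. Transcription is driven by the constitutive D. melanogaster actin 5C (Ac5) promoter and terminated at an SV40 polyadenylation signal. In bacteria the plasmid replicates from a ColE1/pUC-type origin and is selected with ampicillin through the β-lactamase gene and its own promoter. The record lists it as low copy even though the origin is annotated as a high-copy type. Short fragments of SV40 large T antigen and of a tetracycline resistance gene are also detected; they appear to be non-functional backbone remnants.

The open reading frame begins with a short fragment of the bacteriophage lambda N protein, the peptide that binds boxB RNA hairpins, followed by an HA epitope (annotated as a fragment of a 3xHA tag) and then Cup residues 1–779 carrying the substitutions Y342A and L347A. Cup is an eIF4E-binding adapter that represses target mRNAs, promotes their deadenylation and protects the deadenylated transcripts from degradation. The record does not state what the two substitutions are meant to disrupt. A vector-derived V5 tag lies downstream of the insert, but the table does not show whether it is translated in frame. The lambdaN fusion suits tethering assays, in which the protein is artificially recruited to a boxB-containing reporter mRNA to test its effect on translation, deadenylation and decay. This is consistent with the associated study of Cup in deadenylation and decapping.
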