Features (pLannotate 1.2.2; 11 found; start..end, strand, type, name):
     56..2568    +  promoter       Ac5 promoter: Drosophila melanogaster actin 5C promoter
   2588..2653    +  CDS            N (fragment): REGN_LAMBD - Experimental evidence at protein level: Swiss-Prot protein existence level 1. Plays a role as a transcriptional antitermination factor that allows the virus to initiate its lytic phase. Activates expression of the delayed viral early genes by modifying host RNA polymerase (RNAP) into a form that is resistant to termination signals. This antitermination function requires the host NusA protein which serves to stabilize the interaction between antitermination protein N and host RNA polymerase. From Escherichia phage lambda (Bacteriophage lambda).
   2678..2704    +  CDS            3xHA (fragment): three tandem HA epitope tags
   2777..5068    +  CDS            cup (fragment): CUP_DROME - Also known as fs(2)cup. Experimental evidence at protein level: Swiss-Prot protein existence level 1. Adapter protein that plays a central role in localization of transcripts in the oocyte and in young embryos (PubMed:9118812). Maintains RNA targets in a repressed state by promoting their deadenylation and protects deadenylated mRNAs from further degradation (PubMed:21937713). Binds to and recruits eIF-4E to the 3'-UTR of some mRNA targets which prevents interaction between eIF4E1 and eIF4G (PubMed:14685270, PubMed:15465908, PubMed:21081899). This may contribute to translational re
   5106..5147    +  CDS            V5 tag: epitope tag from simian virus 5
   5247..5381    -  polyA_signal   SV40 poly(A) signal: SV40 polyadenylation signal
   5404..5488    -  CDS            large T antigen (fragment): large T antigen from SV40 (simian virus 40)
   5489..5959    +  CDS            TcR (fragment): tetracycline efflux protein; tet; confers resistance to tetracycline
   6003..6591    -  rep_origin     ori: high-copy-number ColE1/pMB1/pBR322/pUC origin of replication
   6762..7622    -  CDS            AmpR: β-lactamase; bla; confers resistance to ampicillin, carbenicillin, and related antibiotics
   7623..7727    -  promoter       AmpR promoter: bla
>Addgene plasmid #146905 | pAc5.1B-lambdaN-HA-DmCup_1-779-Y342AL347A_M | depositor full sequence | sequence record 289352 | Full Sequence
CTTCAAGGAATTAATTCTATATTCTAAAAACACAAATGATACTTCTAAAAAAAATCATGAATGGCATCAA
CTCTGAATCAAATCTTTGCAGATGCACCTACTTCTCATTTCCACTGTCACATCATTTTTCCAGATCTCGC
TGCCTGTTATGTGGCCCACAAACCAAGACACGTTTTATGGCCATTAAAGCTGGCTGATCGTCGCCAAACA
CCAAATACATATCAATATGTACATTCGAGAAAGAAGCGATCAAAGAAGCGTCTTCGGGCGAGTAGGAGAA
TGCGGAGGAGAAGGAGAACGAGCTGATCTAGTATCTCTCCACAATCCAATGCCAACTGACCAACTGGCCA
TATTCGGAGCAATTTGAAGCCAATTTCCATCGCCTGGCGATCGCTCCATTCTTGGCTATATGTTTTTCAC
CGTTCCCGGGGCCATTTTCAAAGACTCGTCGGTAAGATAAGATTGTGTCACTCGCTGTCTCTCTTCATTT
GTCGAAGAATGCTGAGGAATTTCGCGATGACGTCGGCGAGTATTTTGAAGAATGAGAATAATTTGTATTT
ATACGAAAATCAGTTAGTGGAATTTTCTACAAAAACATGTTATCTATAGATAATTTTGTTGCAAAATATG
TTGACTATGACAAAGATTGTATGTATATACCTTTAATGTATTCTCATTTTCTTATGTATTTATAATGGCA
ATGATGATACTGATGATATTTTAAGATGATGCCAGACCACAGGCTGATTTCTGCGTCTTTTGCCGAACGC
AGTGCATGTGCGGTTGTTGTTTTTTGGAATAGTTTCAATTTTCGGACTGTCCGCTTTGATTTCAGTTTCT
TGGCTTATTCAAAAAGCAAAGTAAAGCCAAAAAAGCGAGATGGCAATACCAAATGCGGCAAAACGGTAGT
GGAAGGAAAGGGGTGCGGGGCAGCGGAAGGAAGGGTGGGGCGGGGCGTGGCGGGGTCTGTGGCTGGGCGC
GACGTCACCGACGTTGGAGCCACTCCTTTGACCATGTGTGCGTGTGTGTATTATTCGTGTCTCGCCACTC
GCCGGTTGTTTTTTTCTTTTTATCTCGCTCTCTCTAGCGCCATCTCGTACGCATGCTCAACGCACCGCAT
GTTGCCGTGTCCTTTATGCGTCATTTTGGCTCGAAATAGGCAATTATTTAAACAAAGATTAGTCAACGAA
AACGCTAAAATAAATAAGTCTACAATATGGTTACTTATTGCCATGTGTGTGCAGCCAACGATAGCAACAA
AAGCAACAACACAGTGGCTTTCCCTCTTTCACTTTTTGTTTGCAAGCGCGTGCGAGCAAGACGGCACGAC
CGGCAAACGCAATTACGCTGACAAAGAGCAGACGAAGTTTTGGCCGAAAAACATCAAGGCGCCTGATACG
AATGCATTTGCAATAACAATTGCGATATTTAATATTGTTTATGAAGCTGTTTGACTTCAAAACACACAAA
AAAAAAAATAAAACAAATTATTTGAAAGAGAATTAGGAATCGGACAGCTTATCGTTACGGGCTAACAGCA
CACCGAGACGAAATAGCTTACCTGACGTCACAGCCTCTGGAAGAACTGCCGCCAAGCAGAGAGAGAGAGA
AAAAGAGGGAGAGCAGCTTAGACCGCATGTGCTTGTGTGTGAGGCGTCTCTCTCTTCGTCTCCTGTTTGC
GCAAACGCATAGACTGCACTGAGAAAATCGATTACCTATTTTTTATGAATGAATATTTGCACTATTACTA
TTCAAAACTATTAAGATAGCAATCACATTCAATAGCCAAATACTATACCACCTGAGCGATGCAACGAAAT
GATCAATTTGAGCAAAAATGCTGCATATTTAGGACGGCATCATTATAGAAATGCTTCTTGCTGTGTACTT
TTCTCTCGTCTGGCAGCTGTTTCGCCGTTATTGTTAAAACCGGCTTAAGTTAGGTGTGTTTTCTACGACT
AGTGATGCCCCTACTAGAAGATGTGTGTTGCACAAATGTCCCTGAATAACCAATTTGAAGTGCAGATAGC
AGTAAACGTAAGCTAATATGAATATTATTTAACTGTAATGTTTTAATATCGCTGGACATTACTAATAAAC
CCACTATAAACACATGTACATATGTATGTTTTGGCATACAATGAGTAGTTGGGGAAAAAATGTGTAAAAG
CACCGTGACCATCACAGCATAAAGATAACCAGCTGAAGTATCGAATATGAGTAACCCCCAAATTGAATCA
CATGCCGCAACTGATAGGACCCATGGAAGTACACTCTTCATGGCGATATACAAGACACACACAAGCACGA
ACACCCAGTTGCGGAGGAAATTCTCCGTAAATGAAAACCCAATCGGCGAACAATTCATACCCATATATGG
TAAAAGTTTTGAACGCGACTTGAGAGCGGAGAGCATTGCGGCTGATAAGGTTTTAGCGCTAAGCGGGCTT
TATAAAACGGGCTGCGGGACCAGTTTTCATATCACTACCGTTTGAGTTCTTGTGCTGTGTGGATACTCCT
CCCGACACAAAGCCGCTCCATCAGCCAGCAGTCGTCTAATCCAGAGACCCCGGATCGGGGTACCAACATG
GACGCACAAACACGACGACGTGAGCGTCGCGCTGAGAAACAAGCTCAATGGAAAGCTGCAAACGGTGGAT
CTCCTCCACATATGGCTTACCCATACGATGTTCCAGATTACGCTCCTCCAAGCTTGAATTCTGCAGATAT
CATGGACCCTATGAAAGAGGAGGCGATCGAATTGAATGGCCATGCTATGCAAATGGCCGAAGCTGAGCAA
GAAAATGGCGCTGGCGCCCTGAAAATTGCCACCAATGCGGGTGCAACCGATCGTCCAGCGCATCAGCAGC
TTCCGCTGCCAGTCGAAGATCAGCAGGATGAGGTGCTGACCCCCGCTGAGAAGGGCAAGTTCGAGTACCC
GCCCCCTCCACCGCCACCAACTCCAGTCCAGGCTCCGCTAGCCACCAAGGCCACCGCTCTGAATGCCAGT
CAAGAGCATGACGACGACGAGGCCAACTCCGAGAAGTGGGAGGATCCGTGCGCTCCGCCCCCGCCTCCTC
CGCTGCCGACTAGCGCTTTCCTGGCCACCGGACTGGGCTACCTCAAGCTGCCCGCCTTCAAGCTGAAGGA
CGCACTGGAGAAGGCCATCACCAAGTTGGAGGCCAACAAGCGGACGCTAAAGGCCAGCCCTGAGTCTTCT
CGTTCCATCAAAAACAAGAATGTGGTGGCCCTGGAGATGTTACCCAGGCGCTCAAACCCAGAAACGATCG
GCGATGGATCCATGTTGGCATCCACATCCACGGCTGTTATGCTGCAGACCAAAAAGCCCGCCGTTATTGT
GGAGATGGAGAGGCGTTGTAAGATCATCAATTTACTGGCCAAACAGAATCAAATCCTCGAATCCATTTCG
GGGGAGGCCATTCCGATGCATGGACCCTCGAAGCATCTGCACGAGGACGAGGGTCTGACCCTGCAAGTTC
TCTCGGCCCGAGCATCCACACCGTACACACAGCCCTCCAGCATGTTGTCCTGCACGGCCGTTAGTTGTGA
CCTGGAGCACGATTCGCCGCGGAAGCAAGTGGCCAGCAAGGAGGCCGTGCCGGAGCAGCAGTCTAGTCAG
GTGCAGCAAAAGCGTCCACCCAGCACAGGCATTCACAAGCCAGGAAGTCTGCGAGCACCCAAGGCTGTTC
GTCCTACTACTGCTCCGGTGGTCAGCAGCAAGCCGGTCAAGAGCGCTACCCGCTCCCGCGCGATGGACAT
TCGCAACGGGATGTTCAATGCCCTGATGCACAGGTCCAAGGAGAGCTTTGTGATGCCTCGCATCGCCACC
TGCGACGACATTGAGTTGGAGGGAAGGCTTCGCCGCATGAATATTTGGCGCACCTCGGACGGCACAAGAT
TCCGGACCCGCTCCACCACAGCTAACTTAAACATGAACAACAACAACAACAATGAGTGCATGCCTGCCTT
CTTCAAAAACAAAAATAAGCCGAACCTAATCAGTGACGAGTCCATCATCCAGAGCCAACCGCCCCAGCCG
CAAACGGAGTTCCAAGATCCGGCCATTGTTAACCAAAGACGCATTGGCAGCGGTCGCTTAAACCATTCCA
AGTGGGGTTACAACGACGAAGACTACCACTCGTACCACAATGGCAAGTCGCAGCATATGGAGGAGGTCAA
CTCGAAGAACAGCAAAAACATGACGGTGCTGCAGTTCTTCGACAACGGCGAGATCAGCAGTCAGCCTCAA
AGACGGCCGAACACTCCTGTGATGGGGATGTCTATCAATCGATCCGAGAACGACACCCTGCACTCGAACG
AGTCCAGTGAAGATTTGAGTCGCGCCAACGAGAACTATGTAAAGCGCGTAATGTCTGGATTCCTGGTTGT
ATCGAAGCCCAAGTCACGAGATGTCGAGGATAGACATCACCGGCGGTACAGGAACCAGAACGAGGAGCCT
GAGTGGTTTAGCTGTGGACCCACGTCTAGACTGGACACTATAGAGTTGTGTGGGTTCGATGAGGACGAGG
AGAAAATGCTAAAGGAGGGCAACAAAAACCACGGATTAGGCGAAACAGAGCGAGAAACGTCAAAACAAAA
GATGGACCATAAGTACAAATGGACGCATGCGGAGCCGATGGGTCGAAGCAAATACATGCCCAAACACGAC
ACTAACAATAATCATAACGTGGAGAACATGAATAATGTTATGGCTACCGAGCATCAGCAACAAAAGGAAG
AGAAACGCCCAGGCAGTGGCCGTTCGTTTCAGTTTGATAAGTTCAATCAAAGCCAACAGAATTACGAGAG
TAGCAGTTATGTTAATCACCAACAGCCGCCGCAAACGCAGCCTCAGCAAATGCAGCAGCAATCGAACACA
AACACGAACAACTCTAAATTCATGTCATTCTTTGCCAATGAGGGGAACTCCTCGTCTTCTTCGCTGAACG
AGTTTTTCAAGCAGGCCATTAACCAGGGTCATGGCAACAATCCGGAGCAGCCCAAATCGTTGGGCCACAT
CGGACAGATGCCTTCGGTGGATCAGCTTAAGCGGCCGCTCGAGTCTAGAGGGCCCGCGGTTCGAAGGTAA
GCCTATCCCTAACCCTCTCCTCGGTCTCGATTCTACGCGTACCGGTCATCATCACCATCACCATTGAGTT
TAAACCCGCTGATCAGCCTCGACTGTGCCTTCTAAGGCCTGAGCTCGCTGATCAGCCTCGATCGAGGATC
CAGACATGATAAGATACATTGATGAGTTTGGACAAACCACAACTAGAATGCAGTGAAAAAAATGCTTTAT
TTGTGAAATTTGTGATGCTATTGCTTTATTTGTAACCATTATAAGCTGCAATAAACAAGTTAACAACAAC
AATTGCATTCATTTTATGTTTCAGGTTCAGGGGGAGGTGTGGGAGGTTTTTTAAAGCAAGTAAAACCTCT
ACAAATGTGGTATGGCTGATTATGATCAGTCGACCGATGCCCTTGAGAGCCTTCAACCCAGTCAGCTCCT
TCCGGTGGGCGCGGGGCATGACTATCGTCGCCGCACTTATGACTGTCTTCTTTATCATGCAACTCGTAGG
ACAGGTGCCGGCAGCGCTCTGGGTCATTTTCGGCGAGGACCGCTTTCGCTGGAGCGCGACGATGATCGGC
CTGTCGCTTGCGGTATTCGGAATCTTGCACGCCCTCGCTCAAGCCTTCGTCACTGGTCCCGCCACCAAAC
GTTTCGGCGAGAAGCAGGCCATTATCGCCGGCATGGCGGCCGACGCGCTGGGCTACGTCTTGCTGGCGTT
CGCGACGCGAGGCTGGATGGCCTTCCCCATTATGATTCTTCTCGCTTCCGGCGGCATCGGGATGCCCGCG
TTGCAGGCCATGCTGTCCAGGCAGGTAGATGACGACCATCAGGGACAGCTTCAAGGATCGCTCGCGGCTC
TTACCAGCCAGCAAAAGGCCAGGAACCGTAAAAAGGCCGCGTTGCTGGCGTTTTTCCATAGGCTCCGCCC
CCCTGACGAGCATCACAAAAATCGACGCTCAAGTCAGAGGTGGCGAAACCCGACAGGACTATAAAGATAC
CAGGCGTTTCCCCCTGGAAGCTCCCTCGTGCGCTCTCCTGTTCCGACCCTGCCGCTTACCGGATACCTGT
CCGCCTTTCTCCCTTCGGGAAGCGTGGCGCTTTCTCAATGCTCACGCTGTAGGTATCTCAGTTCGGTGTA
GGTCGTTCGCTCCAAGCTGGGCTGTGTGCACGAACCCCCCGTTCAGCCCGACCGCTGCGCCTTATCCGGT
AACTATCGTCTTGAGTCCAACCCGGTAAGACACGACTTATCGCCACTGGCAGCAGCCACTGGTAACAGGA
TTAGCAGAGCGAGGTATGTAGGCGGTGCTACAGAGTTCTTGAAGTGGTGGCCTAACTACGGCTACACTAG
AAGGACAGTATTTGGTATCTGCGCTCTGCTGAAGCCAGTTACCTTCGGAAAAAGAGTTGGTAGCTCTTGA
TCCGGCAAACAAACCACCGCTGGTAGCGGTGGTTTTTTTGTTTGCAAGCAGCAGATTACGCGCAGAAAAA
AAGGATCTCAAGAAGATCCTTTGATCTTTTCTACGGGGTCTGACGCTCAGTGGAACGAAAACTCACGTTA
AGGGATTTTGGTCATGAGATTATCAAAAAGGATCTTCACCTAGATCCTTTTAAATTAAAAATGAAGTTTT
AAATCAATCTAAAGTATATATGAGTAAACTTGGTCTGACAGTTACCAATGCTTAATCAGTGAGGCACCTA
TCTCAGCGATCTGTCTATTTCGTTCATCCATAGTTGCCTGACTCCCCGTCGTGTAGATAACTACGATACG
GGAGGGCTTACCATCTGGCCCCAGTGCTGCAATGATACCGCGAGACCCACGCTCACCGGCTCCAGATTTA
TCAGCAATAAACCAGCCAGCCGGAAGGGCCGAGCGCAGAAGTGGTCCTGCAACTTTATCCGCCTCCATCC
AGTCTATTAATTGTTGCCGGGAAGCTAGAGTAAGTAGTTCGCCAGTTAATAGTTTGCGCAACGTTGTTGC
CATTGCTGCAGGCATCGTGGTGTCACGCTCGTCGTTTGGTATGGCTTCATTCAGCTCCGGTTCCCAACGA
TCAAGGCGAGTTACATGATCCCCCATGTTGTGCAAAAAAGCGGTTAGCTCCTTCGGTCCTCCGATCGTTG
TCAGAAGTAAGTTGGCCGCAGTGTTATCACTCATGGTTATGGCAGCACTGCATAATTCTCTTACTGTCAT
GCCATCCGTAAGATGCTTTTCTGTGACTGGTGAGTACTCAACCAAGTCATTCTGAGAATAGTGTATGCGG
CGACCGAGTTGCTCTTGCCCGGCGTCAACACGGGATAATACCGCGCCACATAGCAGAACTTTAAAAGTGC
TCATCATTGGAAAACGTTCTTCGGGGCGAAAACTCTCAAGGATCTTACCGCTGTTGAGATCCAGTTCGAT
GTAACCCACTCGTGCACCCAACTGATCTTCAGCATCTTTTACTTTCACCAGCGTTTCTGGGTGAGCAAAA
ACAGGAAGGCAAAATGCCGCAAAAAAGGGAATAAGGGCGACACGGAAATGTTGAATACTCATACTCTTCC
TTTTTCAATATTATTGAAGCATTTATCAGGGTTATTGTCTCATGAGCGGATACATATTTGAATGTATTTA
GAAAAATAAACAAATAGGGGTTCCGCGCACATTTCCCCGAAAAGTGCCACCTGACGTCTAAGAAACCATT
ATTATCATGACATTAACCTATAAAAATAGGCGTATCACGAGGCCCTTTCGT
